>Addgene plasmid #237317 | pTW334g | addgene full sequence | sequence record 472464 | Addgene NGS Result
ATTTTTCTAAATACATTCAAATATGTATCCGCTCATGAGACAATAACCCTGATAAATGCTTCAATAATAT
TGAAAAAGGAAGAGTATGAGGGAAGCGGTGATCGCCGAAGTATCGACTCAACTATCAGAGGTAGTTGGCG
TCATCGAGCGCCATCTCGAACCGACGTTGCTGGCCGTACATTTGTACGGCTCCGCAGTGGATGGCGGCCT
GAAGCCACACAGTGATATTGATTTGCTGGTTACGGTGACCGTAAGGCTTGATGAAACAACGCGGCGAGCT
TTGATCAACGACCTTTTGGAAACTTCGGCTTCCCCTGGAGAGAGCGAGATTCTCCGCGCTGTAGAAGTCA
CCATTGTTGTGCACGACGACATCATTCCGTGGCGTTATCCAGCTAAGCGCGAACTGCAATTTGGAGAATG
GCAGCGCAATGACATTCTTGCAGGTATCTTCGAGCCAGCCACGATCGACATTGATCTGGCTATCTTGCTG
ACAAAAGCAAGAGAACATAGCGTTGCCTTGGTAGGTCCAGCGGCGGAGGAACTCTTTGATCCGGTTCCTG
AACAGGATCTATTTGAGGCGCTAAATGAAACCTTAACGCTATGGAACTCGCCGCCCGACTGGGCTGGAGA
TGAGCGAAATGTAGTGCTTACGTTGTCCCGCATTTGGTACAGCGCAGTAACCGGCAAAATCGCGCCGAAG
GATGTCGCTGCCGACTGGGCAATGGAGCGCCTGCCGGCCCAGTATCAGCCCGTCATACTTGAAGCTAGAC
AGGCTTATCTTGGACAAGAAGAAGATCGCTTGGCCTCGCGCGCAGATCAGTTGGAAGAATTTGTCCACTA
CGTGAAAGGCGAGATCACCAAGGTAGTCGGCAAATAAACGCCATGGGCATTAAAAAATGCCCTCTTGGGT
TATCAAGAGGGTCATTATATTTGCTGAGGAGTGCCGTTAATGCGCAACGCAATTAATGTAAGTTAGCTCA
CTCATTAGGCACAATTCTCATGTTTGACAGCTTATCATCGACTGCACGGTGCACCAATGCTTCTGGCGTC
AGGCAGCCATCGGAAGCTGTGGTATGGCTGTGCAGGTCGTAAATCACTGCATAATTCGTGTCGCTCAAGG
CGCACTCCCGTTCTGGATAATGTTTTTTGCGCCGACATCATAACGGTTCTGGCAAATATTCTGAAATGAG
CTGTTGACAATTAATCATCGGCTCGTATAATGTGTGGAATTGTGAGCGGATAACAATTTCACACAGGAAA
CAGCCAGTCCGTTTAGGTGTTTTCACGAGCACTTCACCAACAACGCGTACAACTAGGAGATATACCATGG
GTATGCAACAGTTATACCAGCCTTTTCGTCCGCCACCGTCGCCGCTTCCGCCCAAATTCAGGCACTTGGA
TACCAACTCCAAGTTGGAAGTGCTGGCCAACCGACTGGGCCTGTGGTATGAGTATGCCCCTTTAATTCCG
TCGCTGACCTCAGAAGGTTTTACTCCGAGTACACTAGAAGAAATTACCGGTATTACCGGCGTCGAGCAAA
ATCGCTTGGTGGTCGCCGCCCAAGTCCGCGATACCCTCGTGGAATGTGGCCTGGATGAAGAAACGCTCAG
CTTCTTCGAGTCAGGCGGCGCGGAACTCCTGTATGAGATCCGCCTGTTAAGTGTTAAGCAGCGGGCGGAT
GCGGCGCGCTTTATGGTGCGCAATGGATTTGACATGAAACAGGCGCAGGACCTGGCACGTGCCATGAAAG
ACTTTCCGCGTCGGCGTATTGATTATGGCTGGGACAAATTTACGGGTGACTCCCCTGGTGATTGTCTTGC
ATTTTGGTTCTTCCGTCTGGCACAAGAGCATGCGGCCGCGGCAGCCGAAGAGAGCCGTGTTGAAGCAATG
GAAAAAGCGCTGGAGGTAGTTGAAACCGAATCGGCTCGCAATGTTCTGGTTGAGGTTCTGGAAGGGAAAG
GTGTCGATAAGGATAGCGTGATCGACGAGCAGGTAAAAGTGCCTTTAGTTCGCATGAAACTAGGGGAAGT
CGCGGAGTCTACTAAGGTAGTAGTGCTGCCAGTATGCAAAGCGGAAAAACGTGAATTTGAAGTCGAAGCA
GCCCCGTGGGAATGCGGAGGCGTTGGTGATTTCGGCGTGGTTGAGGCTGAAAAAGACTGGCGCCGCTGGG
TGGTTCTTCCGGGCTGGCAGCCAATTGCCGGCCTTGAACGTGGTGGTGTCGCGGTGAGCTTCAAAAGCGG
AAAACTGCTGCCCTGGAAAGAAAAGCGTAAGTACAAAGAAGAACCGGTGTTGGTGGTGGCTGACCGCGGT
AGAAAGGAAGTGGTCGTTGATGATGGCTTTTACTTAGTACTGTCAGGCGGCAACGGGTCTGGCGATGAGG
GCCTCATGGTGGAAAAAGGGTTGACGCTGAAAGAAATGGGTGTGGAAAAAAGCTTAGGAATGGTGCTTCT
GGTGGTACGCCCCCCGCGATGGGAAGATGAGGAGCAGCTGATCGATGAAGATTAAATTACAAAAATTAGG
AGATATACATATGATGTCTAATCTGGCGCAGGATTTTCTTGGTGACTTCGGAGCTCGTGACCCTTACCCG
GAGGAGATAGCGAGTCAATTCGGAGATAAAGTGTTGGGATGCCAAAGCACTGAGCACAAGATTTTGATAC
CAAACGCATCTGTTTTGTCTCTCTCCCAGCTTCAGTGTTCCCCTGTTTCGTCTTCACAGCCTCCTTTGTC
CGGCGATGATGCCAGAACTCTCCTCCACAAGGTTTTGGGATGGAGTATAGTGGATAATGAAGCGGGTGGT
CTGAAAATAAGGTGTATGTGGAAAGTGAGGGATTTTGGGTGCGGTGTTGAACTCATAAACAGGATCCATA
AGGTTGCTGAAGCTTCTGGTCATTACCCTTCTCTTCACTTGGAAAGTCCTACCCAAGTTCGAGCTGAACT
ATTTACCTCTTCTATCGGAGGGTTGAGCATGAATGATTTCATAATGGCGGCTAAAATAGATGATATCAAG
ACTTCTGATCTTTCCCCTAGGAAAAGAGCTTGGGCGTGACGGCTGAAATTAATGAGGAGATATACATATG
GTATCGAGAATTGCGAATCGAAAGAGCAAAAAGCTCTTGATTGTGAATGAGGATGTTGCTGGTAATTACG
ACGATACCTTCGGTGATGTACAAAAGCAAATTGTTAATTATTTTACATACAAAGCTGTGAGGACGGTTCT
TCATCAGCTGTACGAAATGAATCCTCCTCAATACACTTGGTTCTATAATCATATCATAACAAACAGACCG
ACGGATGGCAAACGTTTCCTCCGTGCCCTCGGCAAGGAGAGTCAGGAGCTTGCAGAAAGAGTGATGATCA
CGCGTCTTCACTTGTATGGCAAATGGATCAAGAAATGCGACCATGGGAAGATATACCAGGAAATATCGGA
TGAAAACTTGGCGTTGATGCGTGAACGCCTGATGGAGACAGTGATATGGCCTTCCGATGACACAAACTCA
AGGTAATTCAGCTAAGACACTGCACAGGAGATATACATATGATGGCCGCAAACAATAATCCTCAGGGCAC
TAAACCAAACAGTTTAGTTTGTGCAAATTGTGAAGGGGAAGGTTGTGTGGCATGTTCTCAATGCAAAGGA
GGTGGTGTGAATTTGATTGATCATTTCAATGGTCAGTTTAAAGCTGGTGCACTCTGTTGGCTTTGCAGAG
GTAAAAAGGAGGTGTTGTGTGGGGACTGCAATGGAGCTGGTTTCATTGGTGGGTTCTTGAGCACCTTCGA
TGAGTAGAGTCAGTAGGGCCCTAAAAAAAAACCCCGCCCCTGACAGGGCAGGGTTTTTTTTGGCGAAAAA
ACCCCGCTGAAGCGGGGTTTTTTGCGTACATTGGCTCCGTCTAAGAAAGTATAGCCATCACATCTGAAGC
TCTGAGGGCAATGTAGTTGGAACCATCTTTGCCCTTGAAGTCGTTACCAGCATACTTGGAGTAAAGTACT
GTGCTTCCGGTTGATACTGGTAGAGGCGTAATTTTACCTTCCTCGTCTAGGGAACCCGGTCCAACTGCTA
TCACGGTGCCAATAGAAGGCTTCTCTTTGGTAGTCTCGGTTAACAACAACCCTCCAGCTGTTTTCTCCTC
CGCCTCAGCAACCTTAATAAAGACTCGGTCATTCAAAGGTTTGAGATCTTTGATGTCCTCTGTCTCAAGA
ATGCCAACAATATCATCTTCCTTGAGGATAAGATGCTTCACATCATTGAACTCCACCTCAGTTCCTGCGT
ATTTGGAGTAGATAATTTGTGCTCCAGTAGGGACAGTGATATCAATTTTGTTCTTCCCAATAGTTCTTCC
TTCACCCACAGCAACGACTTCACCTCCTTGAGGTTTTGATTGAGCAGTGGATGGAAGTAAGATACCACCT
AAAGTCTTCTCCTCTGCCTCCTTGATCTTCACCAAAACTCGATCTCCCAATGGCTTAATTGAAGTATACT
TAGGGGCAACAACAGAGGCCATATGTATATCTCCTTCTTAAAGTTAAACAAAATTATTTCTAGAGGGCAA
TTGTTATCCGGTCGACGTCGACCTTAGTATCCGTAACCTGAGTTGTCCATTGGGTTGCCGACGGGAACTG
GTTCAGGTTCCTTGATCTCAACAACAACGCAGTCCGACATCAAGAAAGTCTTTGCAACCGAAGCTGCGTG
TTCCAAGCAACATCTCACAACCTTTGTTGGATCGATGATTCCTGCAGCCATCAAATCCTCGTACTTGCCG
GTTGCAGCATTGTAACCGAATTTCACGTTATCGTTGGAAAGCACCTTCTCGCTAACTACACTTCCATTAA
CACCAGCATTCTTGGCGATTAGTTTTAGGGGGTAACTTAGTGCTCTTTTAACTATATCCGCTCCAACCTT
TTCTTCATCATTATCAAGCGTGGCTTTAATGGCATCAACCTTGGAAGCAAGACGAAGCAGAGTGCAACCA
CCACCAACAACAATACCTTCCTCGACAGCGGCCTTTGTTGCATTAAGAGCATCTTCAACTCTCAACTTCT
TCTCTTTGAGTTCTGTCTCAGTTTGTGCTCCAACCTGAATCACAGCAACTCCACCAGAGAGCTTTGCAAT
TCTCTCATTGAGTTTCTCCTTCTCGTAATCTTGCTCCGCTTGCTCAATAAGATTTTTAATCTGTGTAACA
CGCTTTTTCACTGCATCCTGTGTGCTTCCATCACCCACTATGGTCGAGGTTTCCTTTGTGAGGACAACCT
TTGAAGCATTACCAAGAACCTCTTTTCCAGCTTTGTCAAGTGAAAGACCAACTTCCTCACGGATCACAGT
TGCTCCAGTTAGAATGGCAATATCATCAAGGTATTGGCTCTTGCGCTCTCCAAACCCTGGAGCTCTGAGA
GCTGCTATCTTCAGTGTACCTCTAAGCTTGTTTACAACAAGAGTCGCTAAAGCTTCTTGTTCAATGTCTT
CAGCAATAATTAATATTGGGTATCCGCCTCTAATTGCATCCTCCAAAACACCAACAAGATCCCTTGCATT
GGTAATTTTCTTGTCAACGAGAAGTAACTTGCAATTGTCGAACTCGACGGACATTTTCTCGCTGTCTGTC
ACAAAGTAAGGAGAGATATAACCACGGTCAAATTGCATTCCTTCTACGACGTAGAGGTTGTTCTCGGCAC
TTTTACCCTCCTCAAGGGTAACCACACCTTTCCTGCCCACTTTGCTCATTGCTTCAGCAATCATATTTCC
AATTTCGTCGTTGTTACCCGCACTAACAGCTGCAACATCTGCAAGTTCACTGTCTTCAACCTCCTTAGAC
ATTTTCTTGAGCTCGGTAACCAAAGCCTTTGCTGTCTTCTCAATACCTCTGGTGATCAAAACAGGGTTTG
CACCAGCAGCTACCACCTTGACACCCTCAGCGATAAAACCTTGTGCAAGAACAACAGATGTTGTTGTACC
GTCACCAGCCAAGTCATTGGTTTTGGCAGCCGCTTGCCTCACAAGCTTAGCGCCAATGTTCTCAACCGGG
TCTTCCAACTCAACCTCTCTTGCAACAGTCACACCATCATTAACAATTCGTGGTGATCCATACTTGCTCT
CAAGAACAACATTTCGTCCTTTGGGTCCAAGTGTAACGCCAACAAGATCTGCGAGCTTGTTGACACCAGC
TTGAAGTCTCCTAATGGTAGTCCCATCTTTGTTGAAATGTAATTCCTTTGCTGCCATATGTATATCTCCT
TCTTAAAGTTAAACAAAATTATTTCTAGCTCCTTACACCATGAGGCCCTCAGGAGCAGCAGCAGCAGGAG
CCTTGGGTTTCGGTTTGTCAACAACAATGGCCTGAGTGGTCAGTACCATTCCTGCTACGGAAGCAGCGTT
CTGTAGCGCACATCTTGTCACTTTAGCCGGATCAATCACTCCAGCTTCGAACAGATTCTCGTAAGTATCA
GTCATTGCGTTGTACCCATTCTCCCAATCGCTGAACATAATCTTTTCCACAACAACTTCTCCTTCAACTC
CAGCGTTCTGAGCAATAAGAGCAGCTGGTGACAGCAATGCCTTTTGTACTATGTCAGCTCCCAAACGTTC
ATCAGCATCCTCAAAAGTCTCCTTAATGGCGGGAATAACAGTGGAGAGATGCACCAAAGCAGCACCACCA
CCTGGAACTATGCCTTCCTCGATAGCAGCAAATGTTGCGTTCTTTGCATCCTCGATACGAAGCTTACGGT
CCTCAAGCTCAGTTTCAGTTGCTGCTCCGACTTTAATGACAGCAACACCTCCAGATAGCTTCGCAATTCT
CTCAGCGAGCTTCTCTGAGTCATACACAGAATCAGTCTCAAATAGTTCTTTCTTCAGCTGAGCAATCCGA
GCTTGTAATTCGTCCTTGGAAGCTGCATCTGCAATGAGGGTAGTCGAATCTTTGCTAATCGTGACTTTTC
GGGCAATACCCAATTGATCTATGGTTGCGTTTTCAACCAGTAAGCTCATGTCCATGGCTAGGTACTCAGC
TCCTGTCAAGATTGCAATATCTTGAAGCATGGCTTTTCTTCTTTCTCCAAATCCTGGCGCTTTAACGGCA
ACAACATTGAGGACACCACGAAGCTTGTTCACGACAAGGGTAGCTAAGGCTTCACCAGTAACATCCTCTG
CAATAATCAACAACGGAGCACGAAGCTGAGTGGTCTTCTCCAAAATAGGGATGATGTCTTTGATCGCAGT
GATCTTCTGATCAGTGATCAATACCCTAGCATTCTCAAACTCAGCTAGTAGTTTCTCAGGGTTTGTAACA
AACTGAGGCGAGATGTAACCTCTGTCAATCTCCATCCCTTCTTCAACTTCGACCGTGGTTTCAAAAGAAG
ATGAAGATTCAATGGACAAAACACCATCAGGTCCAACTTTGTCGATGGCATCAGCAATCATTGACCCTAT
AAGGTCATCATTTCCAGCAGAGATAGAAGCCACAGCTCTGATGTCATCACGACCTTTCACGGGCCTAGCT
TTCTTCTGAAGCTCTTCGATCAGACCTTGAACAGTCTTATCAATTCCCCTCTTGAGTGAAACGGGATTCG
CACCAGAAGTGACGCTCAACAATCCATGTTTGATTATCTCCCGAGCAAGGATAGACGCAGTGGTTGTCCC
ATCACCAGCAGAGTCATTAGTCTTACTCGCAACCTCACGAATAAGCGCTGCACCAGCATTTTCCATGGCA
TTAGGTAACTCAATAGCTCTAGCAATGGTGACTCCATCATTCACAACCTTAGGACTTCCAAATTCATCCA
ACACAACATTCCTCCCTCTGGGGCCAAGCGTAAGACCAACACAATCAGCAAGCTTATCAATACCAGCTTG
TAGAGCAGCTCTAGAGTGCTGGTCAAAAGCTATTTCCTTTACATTCATATGTATATCTCCTACTGCACCT
ATTGTTGGTGAAGTGCTCGTGAAAACACCTAAACGGACTGGCTGTTTCCTGTGTGAAATTGTTATCCGCT
CACAATTCCACACATTATACGAGCCGATGATTAATTGTCAACAGCTCATTTCAGAATATTTGCCAGAACC
GTTATGATGTCGGCGCAAAAAACATTATCCAGAACGGGAGTGCGCCTTGAGCGACACGAATTATGCAGTG
ATTTACGACCTGCACAGCCATACCACAGCTTCCGATGGCTGCCTGACGCCAGAAGCATTGGTGCACCGTG
CAGTCGATGATAAGCTGTCAAACATGAGAATTGTGCCTAATGAGTGAGCTAACTTACATTAATTGCGTTG
CGCGACACCATCGAATGGTGCAAAACCTTTCGCGGTATGGCATGATAGCGCCCGGAAGAGAGTCAATTCA
GGGTGGTGAATGTGAAACCAGTAACGTTATACGATGTCGCAGAGTATGCCGGTGTCTCTTATCAGACCGT
TTCCCGCGTGGTGAACCAGGCCAGCCACGTTTCTGCGAAAACGCGGGAAAAAGTGGAAGCGGCGATGGCG
GAGCTGAATTACATTCCCAACCGCGTGGCACAACAACTGGCGGGCAAACAGTCGTTGCTGATTGGCGTTG
CCACCTCCAGTCTGGCCCTGCACGCGCCGTCGCAAATTGTCGCGGCGATTAAATCTCGCGCCGATCAACT
GGGTGCCAGCGTGGTGGTGTCGATGGTAGAACGAAGCGGCGTCGAAGCCTGTAAAGCGGCGGTGCACAAT
CTTCTCGCGCAACGCGTCAGTGGGCTGATCATTAACTATCCGCTGGATGACCAGGATGCCATTGCTGTGG
AAGCTGCCTGCACTAATGTTCCGGCGTTATTTCTTGATGTCTCTGACCAGACACCCATCAACAGTATTAT
TTTCTCCCATGAAGACGGTACGCGACTGGGCGTGGAGCATCTGGTCGCATTGGGTCACCAGCAAATCGCG
CTGTTAGCGGGCCCATTAAGTTCTGTCTCGGCGCGTCTGCGTCTGGCTGGCTGGCATAAATATCTCACTC
GCAATCAAATTCAGCCGATAGCGGAACGGGAAGGCGACTGGAGTGCCATGTCCGGTTTTCAACAAACCAT
GCAAATGCTGAATGAGGGCATCGTTCCCACTGCGATGCTGGTTGCCAACGATCAGATGGCGCTGGGCGCA
ATGCGCGCCATTACCGAGTCCGGGCTGCGCGTTGGTGCGGATATCTCGGTAGTGGGATACGACGATACCG
AAGACAGCTCATGTTATATCCCGCCGTTAACCACCATCAAACAGGATTTTCGCCTGCTGGGGCAAACCAG
CGTGGACCGCTTGCTGCAACTCTCTCAGGGCCAGGCGGTGAAGGGCAATCAGCTGTTGCCCGTCTCACTG
GTGAAAAGAAAAACCACCCTGGCGCCCAATACGCAAACCGCCTCTCCCCGCGCGTTGGCCGATTCATTAA
TGCAGCTGGCACGACAGGTTTCCCGACTGGAAAGCGGGCAGTGAAGGGTCCCTAAGTCTCCTCAGCAAAA
CGAAAGGCCCAGTCTTTCGACTGAGCCTTTCGTTTTATTTGACCGGATGTCCTCTTCCTCCTGGGCTGAC
TTCAGGTGCTACATTTGAAGAGATAAATTGCACTGAAATCTAGAGCGGTTCAGTAGAAAAGATCAAAGGA
TCTTCTTGAGATCCTTTTTTTCTGCGCGTAATCTTTTGCCCTGTAAACGAAAAAACCACCTGGGGAGGTG
GTTTGATCGAAGGTTAAGTCAGTTGGGGAACTGCTTAACCGTGGTAACTGGCTTTCGCAGAGCACAGCAA
CCAAATCTGTCCTTCCAGTGTAGCCGGACTTTGGCGCACACTTCAAGAGCAACCGCGTGTTTAGCTAAAC
AAATCCTCTGCGAACTCCCAGTTACCAATGGCTGCTGCCAGTGGCGTTTTACCGTGCTTTTCCGGGTTGG
ACTCAAGTGAACAGTTACCGGATAAGGCGCAGCAGTCGGGCTGAACGGGGAGTTCTTGCTTACAGCCCAG
CTTGGAGCGAACGACCTACACCGAGCCGAGATACCAGTGTGTGAGCTATGAGAAAGCGCCACACTTCCCG
TAAGGGAGAAAGGCGGAACAGGTATCCGGTAAACGGCAGGGTCGGAACAGGAGAGCGCAAGAGGGAGCGA
CCCGCCGGAAACGGTGGGGATCTTTAAGTCCTGTCGGGTTTCGCCCGTACTGTCAGATTCATGGTTGAGC
CTCACGGCTCCCACAGATGCACCGGAAAAGCGTCTGTTTATGTGAACTCTGGCAGGAGGGCGGAGCCTAT
GGAAAAACGCCACCGGCGCGGCCCTGCTGTTTTGCCTCACATGTTAGTCCCCTGCTTATCCACGGAATCT
GTGGGTAACTTTGTATGTGTCCGCAGCGCCCGCCGCAGTCTCACGCCCGGAGCGTAGCGACCGAGTGACG
GCCTTAATTTGGCTT
Features (pLannotate 1.2.2; 23 found; start..end, strand, type, name):
     14..85      +  promoter       AmpR promoter: bla
     86..874     +  CDS            aadA: S3AD_ECOLX - Experimental evidence at protein level: Swiss-Prot protein existence level 1. Mediates bacterial resistance to the antibiotics streptomycin and spectinomycin. From Escherichia coli.
    964..985     +  protein_bind   CAP binding site: CAP binding activates transcription in the presence of cAMP. E. coli catabolite activator protein
   1004..1021    +  promoter       tet promoter (fragment): E. coli promoter for tetracycline efflux protein gene
   1194..1222    +  promoter       tac promoter: strong E. coli promoter; hybrid between the trp and lac UV5 promoters
   1230..1246    +  protein_bind   lac operator: The lac repressor binds to the lac operator to inhibit transcription in E. coli. This inhibition can be relieved by adding lactose or isopropyl-β-D-thiogalactopyranoside (IPTG). lac repressor encoded by lacI
   1261..2502    +  CDS            RAF1.1: RAF1_ARATH - Experimental evidence at protein level: Swiss-Prot protein existence level 1. Required for assembly or stability of RuBisCO. Acts at a postchaperonin step to fold and/or assemble the large subunit (rbcL) into RuBisCO. RAF1 binds first to a rbcL dimer (rbcL(2)), leading to a rbcL(8)-RAF1(4) complex formation. In the next step, RBCS displaces RAF1, thus resulting in holoenzyme formation. From Arabidopsis thaliana (Mouse-ear cress).
   2510..3046    +  CDS            ATP1 (fragment): ATP1_ARATH - Also known as PDL1 From Arabidopsis thaliana (Mouse-ear cress).
   3081..3503    +  CDS            RBCX2 (fragment): RBCX2_ARATH - Experimental evidence at protein level: Swiss-Prot protein existence level 1. Chaperone involved in RuBisCO assembly process. From Arabidopsis thaliana (Mouse-ear cress).
   3545..3784    +  CDS            BSD2 (fragment): BSD2_ARATH - Experimental evidence at protein level: Swiss-Prot protein existence level 1. Chloroplast chaperone required for RuBisCo biogenesis and translational regulation of the RuBisCo large subunit (RbcL) (PubMed:29217567). Stabilizes an end-state assembly intermediate of eight RbcL subunits until the small subunits (RBCSs) become available to produce a complete stable RuBisCo complex containing eight small and eight large subunits (PubMed:29217567). From Arabidopsis thaliana (Mouse-ear cress).
   3894..4499    -  CDS            CPN20 (fragment): CH20_ARATH - Also known as CHCPN10, CPN21. Experimental evidence at protein level: Swiss-Prot protein existence level 1. Involved in abscisic acid (ABA) signaling, independently of its co-chaperone role. Acts as negative regulator of the CHLH-WRKY40 coupled ABA signaling pathway, downstream of CHLH and upstream of WRKY40. From Arabidopsis thaliana (Mouse-ear cress).
   4510..4532    -  RBS            RBS: efficient ribosome binding site from bacteriophage T7 gene 10 (Olins and Rangwala, 1989)
   4577..6214    -  CDS            CPN60B1 (fragment): CPNB1_ARATH - Also known as Cpn60-B(3), LEN1. Experimental evidence at protein level: Swiss-Prot protein existence level 1. Binds RuBisCO small and large subunits and is implicated in the assembly of the enzyme oligomer. Involved in protein assisted folding. Required for proper plastid division. From Arabidopsis thaliana (Mouse-ear cress).
   6225..6247    -  RBS            RBS: efficient ribosome binding site from bacteriophage T7 gene 10 (Olins and Rangwala, 1989)
   6266..7894    -  CDS            CPN60A1 (fragment): CPNA1_ARATH - Also known as Cpn60-A(2), SLP. Experimental evidence at protein level: Swiss-Prot protein existence level 1. Binds RuBisCO small and large subunits and is implicated in the assembly of the enzyme oligomer. Involved in protein assisted folding. Required for proper chloroplast development. From Arabidopsis thaliana (Mouse-ear cress).
   7969..7985    -  protein_bind   lac operator: The lac repressor binds to the lac operator to inhibit transcription in E. coli. This inhibition can be relieved by adding lactose or isopropyl-β-D-thiogalactopyranoside (IPTG). lac repressor encoded by lacI
   7993..8021    -  promoter       tac promoter: strong E. coli promoter; hybrid between the trp and lac UV5 promoters
   8194..8211    -  promoter       tet promoter (fragment): E. coli promoter for tetracycline efflux protein gene
   8230..8251    -  protein_bind   CAP binding site: CAP binding activates transcription in the presence of cAMP. E. coli catabolite activator protein
   8264..8341    +  promoter       lacIq promoter: lacI (mutant); In the lacIq allele, a single base change in the promoter boosts expression of the lacI gene about 10-fold.
   8342..9424    +  CDS            lacI: lac repressor; lacI; The lac repressor binds to the lac operator to inhibit transcription in E. coli. This inhibition can be relieved by adding lactose or isopropyl-β-D-thiogalactopyranoside (IPTG).
   9447..9491    -  terminator     rrnB T1 terminator: transcription terminator T1 from the E. coli rrnB gene
   9581..10319   +  rep_origin     CloDF13 ori: Plasmids containing the CloDF13 (CDF) origin of replication can be propagated in E. coli cells that contain additional plasmids with compatible origins.
