[The description below was written by a language model from this plasmid's Addgene catalogue record and pLannotate feature annotations shown in this document.]
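Description:
pTW334g is a 10.4 kb bacterial expression plasmid built on a CloDF13 (CDF) origin, which allows it to be maintained in E. coli alongside plasmids carrying compatible origins. Selection is by spectinomycin, conferred by an aadA aminoglycoside adenylyltransferase gene annotated downstream of a bla-type (AmpR) promoter. The plasmid also carries lacI under the lacIq promoter, supplying elevated levels of lac repressor, and an rrnB T1 terminator.

The payload is a set of seven chloroplast chaperones and Rubisco assembly factors arranged as two divergently oriented, IPTG-inducible operons, each driven by a tac promoter with a lac operator. The forward operon encodes Raf1, followed by three further reading frames: a fragment that the automated annotation matches to Arabidopsis ATP1/PDL1 and that, by its position, presumably corresponds to the Raf2 named in the catalogue entry, then RbcX (matched to RBCX2) and Bsd2. The catalogue states that Raf1 is from Solanum tuberosum, whereas the annotation tool labels it by its closest Arabidopsis homologue; the remaining genes are from Arabidopsis thaliana. The reverse-strand operon encodes the chaperonin subunits Cpn60α and Cpn60β and the co-chaperonin Cpn20, with phage T7 gene 10 ribosome binding sites annotated ahead of the second and third genes. Most of these reading frames are annotated as fragments of the full-length plant proteins; the record does not say why.

Together these factors provide the folding machinery (Cpn60/Cpn20) and downstream assembly chaperones needed to build plant Rubisco from its large and small subunits in E. coli. The Rubisco subunits themselves are not on this plasmid and would have to be supplied separately. The associated work examines how chaperone selectivity affects assembly of plant Rubisco orthologs, which fits the substitution of a potato Raf1 into an otherwise Arabidopsis set.
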