Addgene plasmid #237317: pTW334g
Purpose: expresses A. thaliana Cpn60α Cpn60β Cpn20 Raf2 RbcX Bsd2 S. tuberosum Raf1
Depositing lab: Tina Wang. Depositing organization: University of Wisconsin, Madison. Publication: Effects of chaperone selectivity on the assembly of plant Rubisco orthologs in E. coli. Archer J, Kathpalia M, Lee BU, Li S, Wang T. J Exp Bot. 2025 Mar 31:eraf140. doi: 10.1093/jxb/eraf140. PubMed 40163664.
Backbone
  Vector backbone: CloDF13
  Vector type: Bacterial Expression
Growth in bacteria
  Bacterial resistance: Spectinomycin, 50 μg/mL
  Growth temperature: 37°C
  Growth strain: S2060
  Copy number: Unknown
Gene/Insert
  Gene/Insert name: A. thaliana Cpn60α Cpn60β Cpn20 Raf2 RbcX Bsd2 S. tuberosum Raf1
  Species: A. thaliana (mustard weed); S. tuberosum
Resource information
  A portion of this plasmid was derived from a plasmid made by: Professor Manajit Hayer-Hartl
Terms and licenses: Academic/Nonprofit Terms; Industry Terms: Not Available to Industry
How to cite: pTW334g was a gift from Tina Wang (Addgene plasmid # 237317 ; http://n2t.net/addgene:237317 ; RRID:Addgene_237317)
